Addgene plasmid #110589: pBTK209
Purpose: BTK Type 3 coding sequence for golden gate assembly
Depositing lab: Jeffrey Barrick. Publication: Genetic Engineering of Bee Gut Microbiome Bacteria with a Toolkit for Modular Assembly of Broad-Host-Range Plasmids. Leonard SP, Perutka J, Powell JE, Geng P, Richhart DD, Byrom M, Kar S, Davies BW, Ellington AD, Moran NA, Barrick JE. ACS Synth Biol. 2018 May 18;7(5):1279-1290. doi: 10.1021/acssynbio.7b00399. Epub 2018 Apr 13. PubMed 29608282.
Backbone
  Vector backbone: ColE1
  Vector type: Synthetic Biology
Growth in bacteria
  Bacterial resistance: Chloramphenicol, 12.5 μg/mL
  Growth temperature: 37°C
  Growth strain: DH5alpha
  Copy number: High Copy
Gene/Insert
  Gene/Insert name: dCas9
  Species: Synthetic
  Cloning method: Gibson Cloning
Terms and licenses: Academic/Nonprofit Terms; Industry Terms: Not Available to Industry
How to cite: pBTK209 was a gift from Jeffrey Barrick (Addgene plasmid # 110589)
