[The description below was written by a language model from this plasmid's Addgene catalogue record and pLannotate feature annotations shown in this document.]
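Description:
pBTK209 is a part plasmid from the Bee Microbiome Toolkit (BTK), a Golden Gate system for modular assembly of broad-host-range plasmids aimed at engineering bee gut bacteria. It is catalogued as a Type 3 part, meaning it supplies a coding sequence to be combined with other part types such as promoters and terminators during hierarchical assembly. The 6,492 nt plasmid is a storage vector rather than an expression construct. It replicates in E. coli from a high-copy ColE1/pUC-type origin and is selected with chloramphenicol through a cat gene driven by its own cat promoter, with a lambda t0 terminator annotated just downstream of the marker.

The payload is dCas9, the catalytically dead Streptococcus pyogenes Cas9 carrying the D10A and H840A mutations, which still binds DNA under RNA guidance but cannot cleave it. Immediately downstream of the dCas9 coding sequence, the feature table shows a native-style S. pyogenes CRISPR array: a crRNA leader followed by two full direct repeats and a partial third, with short gaps between the repeats where spacers would sit. The part therefore appears to carry more than a bare open reading frame, although the record does not say what the spacers target, and no tracrRNA or promoter for dCas9 is annotated. Small fragments matching a tetracycline resistance gene and dCas9 in reverse orientation are also detected; these are probably remnants of the source plasmid and are unlikely to be functional. The Type IIS restriction sites used for Golden Gate release are not annotated. Once assembled into a broad-host-range backbone, a dCas9 part of this kind would typically be used for CRISPR interference, that is, programmable repression of gene expression.
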