Features (pLannotate 1.2.2; 11 found; start..end, strand, type, name):
     85..673     +  rep_origin     ori: high-copy-number ColE1/pMB1/pBR322/pUC origin of replication
    785..4891    +  CDS            dCas9: catalytically dead mutant of the Cas9 endonuclease from the Streptococcus pyogenes Type II CRISPR/Cas system RNA-guided DNA-binding protein that lacks endonuclease activity due to the D10A mutation in the RuvC catalytic domain and the H840A mutation in the HNH catalytic domain
   4912..5043    +  misc_feature   crRNA leader: crRNA leader sequence for the Streptococcus pyogenes CRISPR/Cas system
   5044..5079    +  repeat_region  DR: direct repeat for the Streptococcus pyogenes CRISPR/Cas system
   5110..5145    +  repeat_region  DR: direct repeat for the Streptococcus pyogenes CRISPR/Cas system
   5176..5202    +  repeat_region  DR (fragment): direct repeat for the Streptococcus pyogenes CRISPR/Cas system
   5324..5409    +  CDS            TcR (fragment): tetracycline efflux protein; tet; confers resistance to tetracycline
   5406..5616    -  CDS            dCas9 (fragment): catalytically dead mutant of the Cas9 endonuclease from the Streptococcus pyogenes Type II CRISPR/Cas system RNA-guided DNA-binding protein that lacks endonuclease activity due to the D10A mutation in the RuvC catalytic domain and the H840A mutation in the HNH catalytic domain
   5631..5665    -  terminator     lambda t0 terminator: minimal transcription terminator from phage lambda (Scholtissek and Grosse, 1987)
   5739..6395    -  CDS            cat: CAT_ECOLX - Experimental evidence at protein level: Swiss-Prot protein existence level 1. This enzyme is an effector of chloramphenicol resistance in bacteria. From Escherichia coli. This protein is used as a marker in many commonly used cloning vectors, such as pACYC184.
   6396..1       -  promoter       cat promoter (across the origin): promoter of the E. coli cat gene encoding chloramphenicol acetyltransferase
>Addgene plasmid #110589 | pBTK209 | addgene full sequence | sequence record 215757 | Addgene NGS Result
CCGATCAATCATGACCAAAATCCCTTAACGTGAGTTTTCGTTCCACTGAGCGTCAGACCCCGTAGAAAAG
ATCAAAGGATCTTCTTGAGATCCTTTTTTTCTGCGCGTAATCTGCTGCTTGCAAACAAAAAAACCACCGC
TACCAGCGGTGGTTTGTTTGCCGGATCAAGAGCTACCAACTCTTTTTCCGAAGGTAACTGGCTTCAGCAG
AGCGCAGATACCAAATACTGTTCTTCTAGTGTAGCCGTAGTTAGGCCACCACTTCAAGAACTCTGTAGCA
CCGCCTACATACCTCGCTCTGCTAATCCTGTTACCAGTGGCTGCTGCCAGTGGCGATAAGTCGTGTCTTA
CCGGGTTGGACTCAAGACGATAGTTACCGGATAAGGCGCAGCGGTCGGGCTGAACGGGGGGTTCGTGCAC
ACAGCCCAGCTTGGAGCGAACGACCTACACCGAACTGAGATACCTACAGCGTGAGCTATGAGAAAGCGCC
ACGCTTCCCGAAGGGAGAAAGGCGGACAGGTATCCGGTAAGCGGCAGGGTCGGAACAGGAGAGCGCACGA
GGGAGCTTCCAGGGGGAAACGCCTGGTATCTTTATAGTCCTGTCGGGTTTCGCCACCTCTGACTTGAGCG
TCGATTTTTGTGATGCTCGTCAGGGGGGCGGAGCCTATGGAAAAACGCCAGCAACGCGGCCTTTTTACGG
TTCCTGGCCTTTTGCTGGCCTTTTGCTCACATGTTCTTTCCTGCGTTATCCCCTGATTCTGTGGATAACC
GTAGTCGGTCTCATATGGATAAGAAATACTCAATAGGCTTAGCTATCGGCACAAATAGCGTCGGATGGGC
GGTGATCACTGATGAATATAAGGTTCCGTCTAAAAAGTTCAAGGTTCTGGGAAATACAGACCGCCACAGT
ATCAAAAAAAATCTTATAGGGGCTCTTTTATTTGACAGTGGAGAGACAGCGGAAGCGACTCGTCATAAAC
GGACAGCTCGTAGAAGGTATACACGTCGGAAGAATCGTATTTGTTATCTACAGGAGATTTTTTCAAATGA
GATGGCGAAAGTAGATGATAGTTTCTTTCATCGACTTGAAGAGTCTTTTTTGGTGGAAGAAGACAAGAAG
CATGAACGTCATCCTATTTTTGGAAATATAGTAGATGAAGTTGCTTATCATGAGAAATATCCAACTATCT
ATCATCTGCGAAAAAAATTGGTAGATTCTACTGATAAAGCGGATTTGCGCTTAATCTATTTGGCCTTAGC
GCATATGATTAAGTTTCGTGGTCATTTTTTGATTGAGGGAGATTTAAATCCTGATAATAGTGATGTGGAC
AAACTATTTATCCAGTTGGTACAAACCTACAATCAATTATTTGAAGAAAACCCTATTAACGCAAGTGGAG
TAGATGCTAAAGCGATTCTTTCTGCACGATTGAGTAAATCAAGACGATTAGAAAATCTCATTGCTCAGCT
CCCCGGTGAGAAGAAAAATGGCTTATTTGGGAATCTCATTGCTTTGTCATTGGGTTTGACCCCTAATTTT
AAATCAAATTTTGATTTGGCAGAAGATGCTAAATTACAGCTTTCAAAAGATACTTACGATGATGATTTAG
ATAATTTATTGGCGCAAATTGGAGATCAATATGCTGATTTGTTTTTGGCAGCTAAGAATTTATCAGATGC
TATTTTACTTTCAGATATCCTAAGAGTAAATACTGAAATAACTAAGGCTCCCCTATCAGCTTCAATGATT
AAACGCTACGATGAACATCATCAAGACTTGACTCTTTTAAAAGCTTTAGTTCGACAACAACTTCCAGAAA
AGTATAAAGAAATCTTTTTTGATCAATCAAAAAACGGATATGCAGGTTATATTGATGGGGGAGCTAGCCA
AGAAGAATTTTATAAATTTATCAAACCAATTTTAGAAAAAATGGATGGTACTGAGGAATTATTGGTGAAA
CTAAATCGTGAAGATTTGCTGCGCAAGCAACGGACCTTTGACAACGGCTCTATTCCCCATCAAATTCACT
TGGGTGAGCTGCATGCTATTTTGAGAAGACAAGAAGACTTTTATCCATTTTTAAAAGACAATCGTGAGAA
GATTGAAAAAATCTTGACTTTTCGAATTCCTTATTATGTTGGTCCATTGGCGCGTGGCAATAGTCGTTTT
GCATGGATGACTCGGAAGTCTGAAGAAACAATTACCCCATGGAATTTTGAAGAAGTTGTCGATAAAGGTG
CTTCAGCTCAATCATTTATTGAACGCATGACAAACTTTGATAAAAATCTTCCAAATGAAAAAGTACTACC
AAAACATAGTTTGCTTTATGAGTATTTTACGGTTTATAACGAATTGACAAAGGTCAAATATGTTACTGAA
GGAATGCGAAAACCAGCATTTCTTTCAGGTGAACAGAAGAAAGCCATTGTTGATTTACTCTTCAAAACAA
ATCGAAAAGTAACCGTTAAGCAATTAAAAGAAGATTATTTCAAAAAAATAGAATGTTTTGATAGTGTTGA
AATTTCAGGAGTTGAAGATAGATTTAATGCTTCATTAGGTACCTACCATGATTTGCTAAAAATTATTAAA
GATAAAGATTTTTTGGATAATGAAGAAAATGAAGATATCTTAGAGGATATTGTTTTAACATTGACCTTAT
TTGAAGATAGGGAGATGATTGAGGAAAGACTTAAAACATATGCTCACCTCTTTGATGATAAGGTGATGAA
ACAGCTTAAACGTCGCCGTTATACTGGTTGGGGACGTTTGTCTCGAAAATTGATTAATGGTATTAGGGAT
AAGCAATCTGGCAAAACAATATTAGATTTTTTGAAATCAGATGGTTTTGCCAATCGCAATTTTATGCAGC
TGATCCATGATGATAGTTTGACATTTAAAGAAGACATTCAAAAAGCACAAGTGTCTGGACAAGGCGATAG
TTTACATGAACATATTGCAAATTTAGCTGGTAGCCCTGCTATTAAAAAAGGTATTTTACAGACTGTAAAA
GTTGTTGATGAATTGGTCAAAGTAATGGGGCGGCATAAGCCAGAAAATATCGTTATTGAAATGGCACGTG
AAAATCAGACAACTCAAAAGGGCCAGAAAAATTCGCGAGAGCGTATGAAACGAATCGAAGAAGGTATCAA
AGAATTAGGAAGTCAGATTCTTAAAGAGCATCCTGTTGAAAATACTCAATTGCAAAATGAAAAGCTCTAT
CTCTATTATCTCCAAAATGGAAGAGACATGTATGTGGACCAAGAATTAGATATTAATCGTTTAAGTGATT
ATGATGTCGATGCCATTGTTCCACAAAGTTTCCTTAAAGACGATTCAATAGACAATAAGGTCTTAACGCG
TTCTGATAAAAATCGTGGTAAATCGGATAACGTTCCAAGTGAAGAAGTAGTCAAAAAGATGAAAAACTAT
TGGAGACAACTTCTAAACGCCAAGTTAATCACTCAACGTAAGTTTGATAATTTAACGAAAGCTGAACGTG
GAGGTTTGAGTGAACTTGATAAAGCTGGTTTTATCAAACGCCAATTGGTTGAAACTCGCCAAATCACTAA
GCATGTGGCACAAATTTTGGATAGTCGCATGAATACTAAATACGATGAAAATGATAAACTTATTCGAGAG
GTTAAAGTGATTACCTTAAAATCTAAATTAGTTTCTGACTTCCGAAAAGATTTCCAATTCTATAAAGTAC
GTGAGATTAACAATTACCATCATGCCCATGATGCGTATCTAAATGCCGTCGTTGGAACTGCTTTGATTAA
GAAATATCCAAAACTTGAATCGGAGTTTGTCTATGGTGATTATAAAGTTTATGATGTTCGTAAAATGATT
GCTAAGTCTGAGCAAGAAATAGGCAAAGCAACCGCAAAATATTTCTTTTACTCTAATATCATGAACTTCT
TCAAAACAGAAATTACACTTGCAAATGGAGAGATTCGCAAACGCCCTCTAATCGAAACTAATGGGGAAAC
TGGAGAAATTGTCTGGGATAAAGGGCGAGATTTTGCCACAGTGCGCAAAGTATTGTCCATGCCCCAAGTC
AATATTGTCAAGAAAACAGAAGTACAGACAGGCGGATTCTCCAAGGAGTCAATTTTACCAAAAAGAAATT
CGGACAAGCTTATTGCTCGTAAAAAAGACTGGGATCCAAAAAAATATGGTGGTTTTGATAGTCCAACGGT
AGCTTATTCAGTCCTAGTGGTTGCTAAGGTGGAAAAAGGGAAATCGAAGAAGTTAAAATCCGTTAAAGAG
TTACTAGGGATCACAATTATGGAAAGAAGTTCCTTTGAAAAAAATCCGATTGACTTTTTAGAAGCTAAAG
GATATAAGGAAGTTAAAAAAGACTTAATCATTAAACTACCTAAATATAGTCTTTTTGAGTTAGAAAACGG
TCGTAAACGGATGCTGGCTAGTGCCGGAGAATTACAAAAAGGAAATGAGCTGGCTCTGCCAAGCAAATAT
GTGAATTTTTTATATTTAGCTAGTCATTATGAAAAGTTGAAGGGTAGTCCAGAAGATAACGAACAAAAAC
AATTGTTTGTGGAGCAGCATAAGCATTATTTAGATGAGATTATTGAGCAAATCAGTGAATTTTCTAAGCG
TGTTATTTTAGCAGATGCCAATTTAGATAAAGTTCTTAGTGCATATAACAAACATAGAGACAAACCAATA
CGTGAACAAGCAGAAAATATTATTCATTTATTTACGTTGACGAATCTTGGAGCTCCCGCTGCTTTTAAAT
ATTTTGATACAACAATTGATCGTAAACGATATACGTCTACAAAAGAAGTTTTAGATGCCACTCTTATCCA
TCAATCCATCACTGGTCTTTATGAAACACGCATTGATTTGAGTCAGCTAGGAGGTGACTGAAGTATATTT
TAGATGAAGATTATTTCTTAATAACTAAAAATATGGTATAATACTCTTAATAAATGCAGTAATACAGGGG
CTTTTCAAGACTGAAGTCTAGCTGAGACAAATAGTGCGATTACGAAATTTTTTAGACAAAAATAGTCTAC
GAGGTTTTAGAGCTATGCTGTTTTGAATGGTCCCAAAACTGAGACCAGTCTCGGAAGCTCAAAGGTCTCG
TTTTAGAGCTATGCTGTTTTGAATGGTCCCAAAACTTCAGCACACTGAGACTTGTTGAGTTCCATGTTTT
AGAGCTATGCTGTTTTGAATGGACTCCATTCAACATTGCCGATGATAACTTGAGAAAGAGGGTTAATACC
AGCAGTCGGATACCTTCCTATTCTTTCTGTTAAAGCGTTTTCATGTTATAATAGGCAAAAGAAGAGTAGT
GTGATCGTCCATTCCGACAGCATCGCCAGTCACTATGGCGTGCTGCTAGCGCTATATGCGTTGATGCAAT
TTCTATGCGCACCCGTTCTACGAGCTGTCCGTTTATGACGAGTCGCTTCCGCTGTCTCTCCACTGTCAAA
TAAAAGAGCCCCTATAAGATTTTTTTTGATACTGTGGCGGTCTGTATTTCCCAGAACCTTGAACTTTTTA
GACGGAACCTTATATTCATCAGTGATCACCGCCCATCCGACGCTATTTGTGCCGATAGCTAAGCCTATTG
AGTATTTCTTATCCATATGAGACCAGACCAATAAAAAACGCCCGGCGGCAACCGAGCGTTCTGAACAAAT
CCAGATGGAGTTCTGAGGTCATTACTGGATCTATCAACAGGAGTCCAAGCGAGCTCGATATCAAATTACG
CCCCGCCCTGCCACTCATCGCAGTACTGTTGTAATTCATTAAGCATTCTGCCGACATGGAAGCCATCACA
AACGGCATGATGAACCTGAATCGCCAGCGGCATCAGCACCTTGTCGCCTTGCGTATAATATTTGCCCATG
GTGAAAACGGGGGCGAAGAAGTTGTCCATATTGGCCACGTTTAAATCAAAACTGGTGAAACTCACCCAGG
GATTGGCTGAAACGAAAAACATATTCTCAATAAACCCTTTAGGGAAATAGGCCAGGTTTTCACCGTAACA
CGCCACATCTTGCGAATATATGTGTAGAAACTGCCGGAAATCGTCGTGGTATTCACTCCAGAGCGATGAA
AACGTTTCAGTTTGCTCATGGAAAACGGTGTAACAAGGGTGAACACTATCCCATATCACCAGCTCACCGT
CTTTCATTGCCATACGAAATTCCGGATGAGCATTCATCAGGCGGGCAAGAATGTGAATAAAGGCCGGATA
AAACTTGTGCTTATTTTTCTTTACGGTCTTTAAAAAGGCCGTAATATCCAGCTGAACGGTCTGGTTATAG
GTACATTGAGCAACTGACTGAAATGCCTCAAAATGTTCTTTACGATGCCATTGGGATATATCAACGGTGG
TATATCCAGTGATTTTTTTCTCCATTTTAGCTTCCTTAGCTCCTGAAAATCTCGATAACTCAAAAAATAC
GCCCGGTAGTGATCTTATTTCATTATGGTGAAAGTTGGAACCTCTTACGTGC
